Addgene plasmid #66493: RXFP2-Tango
Purpose: Expression of G protein-coupled receptors for PRESTO-Tango: parallel receptorome expression and screening via transcriptional output, with transcriptional activation following arrestin translocation
Depositing lab: Bryan Roth. Depositing organization: University of North Carolina at Chapel Hill. Publication: PRESTO-Tango as an open-source resource for interrogation of the druggable human GPCRome. Kroeze WK, Sassano MF, Huang XP, Lansu K, McCorvy JD, Giguere PM, Sciaky N, Roth BL. Nat Struct Mol Biol. 2015 May;22(5):362-9. doi: 10.1038/nsmb.3014. Epub 2015 Apr 20. PubMed 25895059.
Backbone
  Vector backbone: empty Tango
  Backbone size w/o insert (bp): 6632
  Vector type: Mammalian Expression
  Selectable markers: Neomycin (select with G418)
Growth in bacteria
  Bacterial resistance: Ampicillin, 100 μg/mL
  Growth temperature: 37°C
  Growth strain: DH5alpha
  Copy number: High Copy
Gene/Insert
  Gene/Insert name: RXFP2
  Species: H. sapiens (human)
  Insert size (bp): 2262
  Entrez Gene: RXFP2 (a.k.a. GPR106, GREAT, INSL3R, LGR8, LGR8.1, RXFPR2)
  Promoter: CMV
  Tag / fusion protein: FLAG (N terminal on backbone)
  Cloning method: Restriction Enzyme; 5′ cloning site NotI (not destroyed); 3′ cloning site XhoI (unknown if destroyed)
  Sequencing primers: 5′ CMV-F; 3′ Tet-R
Terms and licenses: Academic/Nonprofit Terms; Industry Terms: Not Available to Industry
Depositor comments: Please note: Most of the PRESTO-Tango vectors do not contain the XhoI cut site downstream of the tTA sequence and instead carry an XbaI site. If you need to perform an XhoI digest we recommend sequencing with a forward primer at the C-terminus of tTA to determine which of the two sites is present. Suggested primer: 5-gagctccacttagacggcgagg-3. Original backbone was pcDNA3.1(+). These plasmids were generated as part of the Illuminating the Druggable Genome (IDG) program sponsored by the NIH Common Fund. The goal of this program is to identify, gather, and distribute information and resources for proteins that currently are not well-studied yet belong to commonly drug-targeted protein families: protein kinases, non-olfactory G-protein coupled receptors (GPCRs), and ion channels. The IDG program is designed to develop fundamental research tools for understudied proteins, elucidate their function, and disseminate the IDG-related resources and data to the greater scientific community.
How to cite: RXFP2-Tango was a gift from Bryan Roth (Addgene plasmid # 66493 ; http://n2t.net/addgene:66493 ; RRID:Addgene_66493)
