[The description below was written by a language model from this plasmid's Addgene catalogue record and pLannotate feature annotations shown in this document.]
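Description:
RXFP2-Tango is a mammalian expression plasmid from the PRESTO-Tango collection, built on the "empty Tango" backbone, which itself derives from pcDNA3.1(+). It is maintained in E. coli as a high-copy plasmid through a ColE1/pUC-type origin with ampicillin selection (AmpR under its own bla promoter), and it also carries an f1 origin. For selection in mammalian cells, an SV40 early promoter drives a neomycin phosphotransferase gene with an SV40 polyadenylation signal, conferring G418 resistance. Short annotated fragments such as an HIV-1 LTR piece, ble, lacI and bom appear to be partial matches in the backbone rather than functional elements.

The payload is a single fusion open reading frame driven by the CMV enhancer/promoter and terminated by the bGH poly(A) signal. It begins with an N-terminal FLAG epitope supplied by the backbone, followed by human RXFP2 (also known as LGR8 or GREAT), a G protein-coupled receptor for relaxin and possibly INSL3. Downstream of the receptor lies a short fragment of the vasopressin V2 receptor, which in the Tango design promotes arrestin recruitment, and then TetR fused to the VP16 activation domain, together forming the tTA transactivator. In Tango assays, agonist-induced arrestin translocation to the receptor leads to release of tTA and activation of a tTA-responsive reporter. The protease cleavage site normally placed before tTA is not annotated in the feature table, and the protease and reporter components are not part of this plasmid. The construct is intended for parallel screening of ligands across the GPCRome by transcriptional output, and it was produced under a program targeting understudied druggable proteins. The depositor notes that the site downstream of tTA may be XbaI rather than XhoI.
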