Features (pLannotate 1.2.2; 24 found; start..end, strand, type, name):
      1..380     +  enhancer       CMV enhancer: human cytomegalovirus immediate early enhancer
    381..584     +  promoter       CMV promoter: human cytomegalovirus (CMV) immediate early promoter
    580..613     +  LTR            5' LTR (truncated) (fragment): truncated 5' long terminal repeat (LTR) from HIV-1
    629..647     +  promoter       T7 promoter: promoter for bacteriophage T7 RNA polymerase
    806..826     +  CDS            3xFLAG (fragment): three tandem FLAG® epitope tags
    839..3100    +  CDS            RXFP2: RXFP2_HUMAN - Also known as GPR106, GREAT, LGR8. Experimental evidence at protein level: Swiss-Prot protein existence level 1. Receptor for relaxin. The activity of this receptor is mediated by G proteins leading to stimulation of adenylate cyclase and an increase of cAMP. May also be a receptor for Leydig insulin-like peptide (INSL3). From Homo sapiens (Human).
   3113..3193    +  CDS            AVPR2 (fragment): V2R_HUMAN - Also known as ADHR, DIR, DIR3, V2R. Experimental evidence at protein level: Swiss-Prot protein existence level 1. Receptor for arginine vasopressin. The activity of this receptor is mediated by G proteins which activate adenylate cyclase. Involved in renal water reabsorption. From Homo sapiens (Human).
   3221..3834    +  CDS            TetR (fragment): tetracycline repressor TetR; tetR from transposon Tn10; TetR binds to the tetracycline operator tetO to inhibit transcription. This inhibition can be relieved by adding tetracycline or doxycycline.
   3986..4219    +  CDS            VP16 AD: transcriptional activation domain of herpes simplex virus protein VP16 (Triezenberg et al., 1988; Cousens et al., 1989); UL48
   4260..4484    +  polyA_signal   bGH poly(A) signal: bovine growth hormone polyadenylation signal
   4488..4509    +  promoter       SV40 promoter (fragment): SV40 enhancer and early promoter
   4530..4958    +  rep_origin     f1 ori (sequence partly withheld): f1 bacteriophage origin of replication; arrow indicates direction of (+) strand synthesis
   4972..5301    +  promoter       SV40 promoter: SV40 enhancer and early promoter
   5368..6159    +  CDS            neo: KKA2_KLEPN - Also known as kan, nptII. Experimental evidence at protein level: Swiss-Prot protein existence level 1. Resistance to kanamycin, neomycin, paromomycin, ribostamycin, butirosin and gentamicin B. From Klebsiella pneumoniae.
   6183..6341    +  CDS            ble (fragment): BLE_KLEPN - Experimental evidence at protein level: Swiss-Prot protein existence level 1. Binding protein with a strong affinity to the bleomycin family of antibiotics. Binds to CL990; an antimitotic-antibiotic compound. From Klebsiella pneumoniae.
   6336..6457    +  polyA_signal   SV40 poly(A) signal: SV40 polyadenylation signal
   6530..6546    -  protein_bind   lac operator: The lac repressor binds to the lac operator to inhibit transcription in E. coli. This inhibition can be relieved by adding lactose or isopropyl-β-D-thiogalactopyranoside (IPTG). lac repressor encoded by lacI
   6554..6584    -  promoter       lac promoter: promoter for the E. coli lac operon
   6599..6620    -  protein_bind   CAP binding site: CAP binding activates transcription in the presence of cAMP. E. coli catabolite activator protein
   6633..6725    -  CDS            lacI (fragment): lac repressor; lacI; The lac repressor binds to the lac operator to inhibit transcription in E. coli. This inhibition can be relieved by adding lactose or isopropyl-β-D-thiogalactopyranoside (IPTG).
   6908..7496    -  rep_origin     ori: high-copy-number ColE1/pMB1/pBR322/pUC origin of replication
   7667..8527    -  CDS            AmpR: β-lactamase; bla; confers resistance to ampicillin, carbenicillin, and related antibiotics
   8528..8632    -  promoter       AmpR promoter: bla
   8691..8743    -  misc_feature   bom (fragment): basis of mobility region from pBR322
>Addgene plasmid #66493 | RXFP2-Tango | addgene full sequence | sequence record 310431 | Addgene NGS Result
GACATTGATTATTGACTAGTTATTAATAGTAATCAATTACGGGGTCATTAGTTCATAGCCCATATATGGA
GTTCCGCGTTACATAACTTACGGTAAATGGCCCGCCTGGCTGACCGCCCAACGACCCCCGCCCATTGACG
TCAATAATGACGTATGTTCCCATAGTAACGCCAATAGGGACTTTCCATTGACGTCAATGGGTGGAGTATT
TACGGTAAACTGCCCACTTGGCAGTACATCAAGTGTATCATATGCCAAGTACGCCCCCTATTGACGTCAA
TGACGGTAAATGGCCCGCCTGGCATTATGCCCAGTACATGACCTTATGGGACTTTCCTACTTGGCAGTAC
ATCTACGTATTAGTCATCGCTATTACCATGGTGATGCGGTTTTGGCAGTACATCAATGGGCGTGGATAGC
GGTTTGACTCACGGGGATTTCCAAGTCTCCACCCCATTGACGTCAATGGGAGTTTGTTTTGGCACCAAAA
TCAACGGGACTTTCCAAAATGTCGTAACAACTCCGCCCCATTGACGCAAATGGGCGGTAGGCGTGTACGG
TGGGAGGTCTATATAAGCAGAGCTCTCTGGCTAACTAGAGAACCCACTGCTTACTGGCTTATCGAAATTA
ATACGACTCACTATAGGGAGACCCAAGCTGGCTAGCGTTTAAACTTAAGCTTGGTACCGAGCTCGGATCC
ACTAGTCCAGTGTGGTGGAATTCTGCAGATATCCAGCACAGTGGCGGCCGCGCCACCATGAAGACGATCA
TCGCCCTGAGCTACATCTTCTGCCTGGTATTCGCCGACTACAAGGACGATGATGACGCCAGCATCGATAT
GATCGTCTTCCTCGTGTTCAAGCACCTGTTTTCCCTCCGCTTGATAACAATGTTCTTTCTCCTCCATTTC
ATCGTGCTGATTAACGTCAAGGATTTTGCTCTGACACAGGGGAGCATGATCACGCCCAGCTGCCAGAAGG
GATATTTCCCGTGCGGTAACCTGACTAAATGCCTGCCACGCGCATTCCATTGCGACGGAAAGGACGACTG
CGGCAACGGCGCGGACGAGGAGAACTGCGGCGATACCAGTGGGTGGGCCACCATCTTTGGAACAGTTCAC
GGGAACGCCAATAGCGTGGCCTTGACCCAAGAGTGTTTTCTGAAACAGTATCCTCAGTGCTGCGATTGCA
AAGAGACAGAATTGGAGTGCGTGAATGGGGACTTGAAATCCGTACCTATGATTTCCAACAATGTGACACT
TCTTTCCCTGAAGAAGAACAAAATACACAGCCTGCCGGACAAAGTCTTCATCAAATACACTAAGTTGAAA
AAGATCTTCCTTCAGCACAATTGCATACGGCACATATCTAGAAAAGCCTTTTTTGGTCTGTGCAATCTTC
AGATTCTGTACTTGAATCACAACTGTATTACGACTCTGAGACCAGGCATATTTAAGGACCTCCACCAACT
GACCTGGCTTATACTCGATGACAACCCAATTACTCGGATCTCACAGCGACTGTTTACGGGCCTGAACTCC
CTCTTTTTCTTGTCCATGGTCAATAACTACCTTGAAGCCTTGCCCAAACAGATGTGTGCACAGATGCCGC
AGCTTAACTGGGTCGATCTGGAGGGGAACAGGATCAAGTACCTGACCAATAGCACTTTTTTGAGCTGTGA
TTCTCTGACCGTGCTCTTCCTCCCACGGAATCAAATCGGCTTCGTTCCAGAAAAGACGTTCAGTAGTCTC
AAGAACCTGGGAGAGCTCGATCTGTCCAGCAATACGATTACTGAACTGTCTCCTCACCTGTTTAAGGACC
TGAAACTCCTGCAGAAGCTGAACCTGTCAAGTAATCCCCTGATGTACCTGCACAAGAATCAGTTCGAGTC
ACTCAAGCAGCTCCAATCATTGGACCTGGAGAGGATCGAAATCCCCAATATAAACACAAGGATGTTTCAG
CCAATGAAGAACCTCTCTCACATCTATTTCAAGAATTTTAGGTATTGTAGTTATGCCCCCCATGTTCGGA
TCTGTATGCCTCTTACAGATGGCATTTCCTCCTTCGAGGACCTGCTGGCCAACAATATCCTGCGAATCTT
CGTCTGGGTCATAGCCTTCATTACCTGCTTCGGAAACCTGTTCGTGATTGGAATGAGGAGTTTTATTAAG
GCCGAAAACACTACACATGCAATGAGCATCAAAATCCTGTGCTGTGCCGACTGCCTTATGGGTGTATACT
TGTTCTTCGTAGGCATATTCGATATCAAATATCGGGGTCAGTATCAAAAGTACGCACTTCTGTGGATGGA
GTCCGTGCAGTGTCGCCTGATGGGATTTCTCGCCATGCTGAGTACTGAGGTTAGTGTGCTCTTGCTGACA
TACCTTACCTTGGAAAAATTTCTGGTGATTGTCTTTCCCTTCTCCAATATTCGCCCCGGGAAGCGCCAGA
CCTCCGTAATACTGATCTGTATTTGGATGGCCGGGTTCCTGATAGCCGTGATCCCGTTCTGGAACAAGGA
TTACTTCGGCAACTTCTATGGCAAGAATGGGGTCTGCTTTCCACTTTATTACGACCAGACCGAAGACATC
GGCAGCAAGGGATACTCTCTTGGCATCTTCCTTGGGGTGAACCTCCTCGCCTTCCTGATTATTGTGTTCA
GCTATATTACCATGTTTTGCTCCATCCAGAAAACTGCACTTCAGACTACGGAGGTGAGAAATTGCTTCGG
CAGAGAAGTGGCTGTGGCCAATCGGTTTTTTTTTATCGTGTTTAGTGACGCTATCTGTTGGATCCCTGTG
TTTGTAGTCAAAATACTGAGCCTCTTCCGGGTTGAGATACCTGACACAATGACCTCCTGGATTGTGATAT
TTTTTCTTCCCGTTAACAGTGCCTTGAACCCAATACTCTATACACTGACTACTAATTTTTTTAAAGATAA
ACTCAAACAGCTGCTGCACAAGCACCAGCGGAAGAGCATTTTTAAAATTAAAAAGAAAAGCCTGAGTACC
TCCATTGTTTGGATTGAGGACAGTAGCAGTTTGAAACTGGGGGTGCTCAACAAGATAACTCTGGGCGACA
GTATCATGAAGCCGGTTAGCATCGATACCGGTGGACGCACCCCACCCAGCCTGGGTCCCCAAGATGAGTC
CTGCACCACCGCCAGCTCCTCCCTGGCCAAGGACACTTCATCGACCGGTGAGAACCTGTACTTCCAGCTA
AGATTAGATAAAAGTAAAGTGATTAACAGCGCATTAGAGCTGCTTAATGAGGTCGGAATCGAAGGTTTAA
CAACCCGTAAACTCGCCCAGAAGCTAGGTGTAGAGCAGCCTACATTGTATTGGCATGTAAAAAATAAGCG
GGCTTTGCTCGACGCCTTAGCCATTGAGATGTTAGATAGGCACCATACTCACTTTTGCCCTTTAGAAGGG
GAAAGCTGGCAAGATTTTTTACGTAATAACGCTAAAAGTTTTAGATGTGCTTTACTAAGTCATCGCGATG
GAGCAAAAGTACATTTAGGTACACGGCCTACAGAAAAACAGTATGAAACTCTCGAAAATCAATTAGCCTT
TTTATGCCAACAAGGTTTTTCACTAGAGAATGCATTATATGCACTCAGCGCTGTGGGGCATTTTACTTTA
GGTTGCGTATTGGAAGATCAAGAGCATCAAGTCGCTAAAGAAGAAAGGGAAACACCTACTACTGATAGTA
TGCCGCCATTATTACGACAAGCTATCGAATTATTTGATCACCAAGGTGCAGAGCCAGCCTTCTTATTCGG
CCTTGAATTGATCATATGCGGATTAGAAAAACAACTTAAATGTGAAAGTGGGTCCGCGTACAGCCGCGCG
CGTACGAAAAACAATTACGGGTCTACCATCGAGGGCCTGCTCGATCTCCCGGACGACGACGCCCCCGAAG
AGGCGGGGCTGGCGGCTCCGCGCCTGTCCTTTCTCCCCGCGGGACACACGCGCAGACTGTCGACGGCCCC
CCCGACCGATGTCAGCCTGGGGGACGAGCTCCACTTAGACGGCGAGGACGTGGCGATGGCGCATGCCGAC
GCGCTAGACGATTTCGATCTGGACATGTTGGGGGACGGGGATTCCCCGGGTCCGGGATTTACCCCCCACG
ACTCCGCCCCCTACGGCGCTCTGGATATGGCCGACTTCGAGTTTGAGCAGATGTTTACCGATGCCCTTGG
AATTGACGAGTACGGTGGGTAGTCTAGAGGGCCCGTTTAAACCCGCTGATCAGCCTCGACTGTGCCTTCT
AGTTGCCAGCCATCTGTTGTTTGCCCCTCCCCCGTGCCTTCCTTGACCCTGGAAGGTGCCACTCCCACTG
TCCTTTCCTAATAAAATGAGGAAATTGCATCGCATTGTCTGAGTAGGTGTCATTCTATTCTGGGGGGTGG
GGTGGGGCAGGACAGCAAGGGGGAGGATTGGGAAGACAATAGCAGGCATGCTGGGGATGCGGTGGGCTCT
ATGGCTTCTGAGGCGGAAAGAACCAGCTGGGGCTCTAGGGGGTATCCCC
[124 nt withheld, positions 4530-4653]
C
[91 nt withheld, positions 4655-4745]
A
[49 nt withheld, positions 4747-4795]
CCTTTGACGTTGGAGTCCACGTTCTTT
[37 nt withheld, positions 4823-4859]
ACCCTATCTCGGTCTATTCTTTTGATTTATAAGGGATTTTGCCGATTTCGGCCTATTGGTTAAAAAATGA
GCTGATTTAACAAAAATTTAACGCGAATTAATTCTGTGGAATGTGTGTCAGTTAGGGTGTGGAAAGTCCC
CAGGCTCCCCAGCAGGCAGAAGTATGCAAAGCATGCATCTCAATTAGTCAGCAACCAGGTGTGGAAAGTC
CCCAGGCTCCCCAGCAGGCAGAAGTATGCAAAGCATGCATCTCAATTAGTCAGCAACCATAGTCCCGCCC
CTAACTCCGCCCATCCCGCCCCTAACTCCGCCCAGTTCCGCCCATTCTCCGCCCCATGGCTGACTAATTT
TTTTTATTTATGCAGAGGCCGAGGCCGCCTCTGCCTCTGAGCTATTCCAGAAGTAGTGAGGAGGCTTTTT
TGGAGGCCTAGGCTTTTGCAAAAAGCTCCCGGGAGCTTGTATATCCATTTTCGGATCTGATCAAGAGACA
GGATGAGGATCGTTTCGCATGATTGAACAAGATGGATTGCACGCAGGTTCTCCGGCCGCTTGGGTGGAGA
GGCTATTCGGCTATGACTGGGCACAACAGACAATCGGCTGCTCTGATGCCGCCGTGTTCCGGCTGTCAGC
GCAGGGGCGCCCGGTTCTTTTTGTCAAGACCGACCTGTCCGGTGCCCTGAATGAACTGCAGGACGAGGCA
GCGCGGCTATCGTGGCTGGCCACGACGGGCGTTCCTTGCGCAGCTGTGCTCGACGTTGTCACTGAAGCGG
GAAGGGACTGGCTGCTATTGGGCGAAGTGCCGGGGCAGGATCTCCTGTCATCTCACCTTGCTCCTGCCGA
GAAAGTATCCATCATGGCTGATGCAATGCGGCGGCTGCATACGCTTGATCCGGCTACCTGCCCATTCGAC
CACCAAGCGAAACATCGCATCGAGCGAGCACGTACTCGGATGGAAGCCGGTCTTGTCGATCAGGATGATC
TGGACGAAGAGCATCAGGGGCTCGCGCCAGCCGAACTGTTCGCCAGGCTCAAGGCGCGCATGCCCGACGG
CGAGGATCTCGTCGTGACCCATGGCGATGCCTGCTTGCCGAATATCATGGTGGAAAATGGCCGCTTTTCT
GGATTCATCGACTGTGGCCGGCTGGGTGTGGCGGACCGCTATCAGGACATAGCGTTGGCTACCCGTGATA
TTGCTGAAGAGCTTGGCGGCGAATGGGCTGACCGCTTCCTCGTGCTTTACGGTATCGCCGCTCCCGATTC
GCAGCGCATCGCCTTCTATCGCCTTCTTGACGAGTTCTTCTGAGCGGGACTCTGGGGTTCGAAATGACCG
ACCAAGCGACGCCCAACCTGCCATCACGAGATTTCGATTCCACCGCCGCCTTCTATGAAAGGTTGGGCTT
CGGAATCGTTTTCCGGGACGCCGGCTGGATGATCCTCCAGCGCGGGGATCTCATGCTGGAGTTCTTCGCC
CACCCCAACTTGTTTATTGCAGCTTATAATGGTTACAAATAAAGCAATAGCATCACAAATTTCACAAATA
AAGCATTTTTTTCACTGCATTCTAGTTGTGGTTTGTCCAAACTCATCAATGTATCTTATCATGTCTGTAT
ACCGTCGACCTCTAGCTAGAGCTTGGCGTAATCATGGTCATAGCTGTTTCCTGTGTGAAATTGTTATCCG
CTCACAATTCCACACAACATACGAGCCGGAAGCATAAAGTGTAAAGCCTGGGGTGCCTAATGAGTGAGCT
AACTCACATTAATTGCGTTGCGCTCACTGCCCGCTTTCCAGTCGGGAAACCTGTCGTGCCAGCTGCATTA
ATGAATCGGCCAACGCGCGGGGAGAGGCGGTTTGCGTATTGGGCGCTCTTCCGCTTCCTCGCTCACTGAC
TCGCTGCGCTCGGTCGTTCGGCTGCGGCGAGCGGTATCAGCTCACTCAAAGGCGGTAATACGGTTATCCA
CAGAATCAGGGGATAACGCAGGAAAGAACATGTGAGCAAAAGGCCAGCAAAAGGCCAGGAACCGTAAAAA
GGCCGCGTTGCTGGCGTTTTTCCATAGGCTCCGCCCCCCTGACGAGCATCACAAAAATCGACGCTCAAGT
CAGAGGTGGCGAAACCCGACAGGACTATAAAGATACCAGGCGTTTCCCCCTGGAAGCTCCCTCGTGCGCT
CTCCTGTTCCGACCCTGCCGCTTACCGGATACCTGTCCGCCTTTCTCCCTTCGGGAAGCGTGGCGCTTTC
TCATAGCTCACGCTGTAGGTATCTCAGTTCGGTGTAGGTCGTTCGCTCCAAGCTGGGCTGTGTGCACGAA
CCCCCCGTTCAGCCCGACCGCTGCGCCTTATCCGGTAACTATCGTCTTGAGTCCAACCCGGTAAGACACG
ACTTATCGCCACTGGCAGCAGCCACTGGTAACAGGATTAGCAGAGCGAGGTATGTAGGCGGTGCTACAGA
GTTCTTGAAGTGGTGGCCTAACTACGGCTACACTAGAAGAACAGTATTTGGTATCTGCGCTCTGCTGAAG
CCAGTTACCTTCGGAAAAAGAGTTGGTAGCTCTTGATCCGGCAAACAAACCACCGCTGGTAGCGGTGGTT
TTTTTGTTTGCAAGCAGCAGATTACGCGCAGAAAAAAAGGATCTCAAGAAGATCCTTTGATCTTTTCTAC
GGGGTCTGACGCTCAGTGGAACGAAAACTCACGTTAAGGGATTTTGGTCATGAGATTATCAAAAAGGATC
TTCACCTAGATCCTTTTAAATTAAAAATGAAGTTTTAAATCAATCTAAAGTATATATGAGTAAACTTGGT
CTGACAGTTACCAATGCTTAATCAGTGAGGCACCTATCTCAGCGATCTGTCTATTTCGTTCATCCATAGT
TGCCTGACTCCCCGTCGTGTAGATAACTACGATACGGGAGGGCTTACCATCTGGCCCCAGTGCTGCAATG
ATACCGCGAGACCCACGCTCACCGGCTCCAGATTTATCAGCAATAAACCAGCCAGCCGGAAGGGCCGAGC
GCAGAAGTGGTCCTGCAACTTTATCCGCCTCCATCCAGTCTATTAATTGTTGCCGGGAAGCTAGAGTAAG
TAGTTCGCCAGTTAATAGTTTGCGCAACGTTGTTGCCATTGCTACAGGCATCGTGGTGTCACGCTCGTCG
TTTGGTATGGCTTCATTCAGCTCCGGTTCCCAACGATCAAGGCGAGTTACATGATCCCCCATGTTGTGCA
AAAAAGCGGTTAGCTCCTTCGGTCCTCCGATCGTTGTCAGAAGTAAGTTGGCCGCAGTGTTATCACTCAT
GGTTATGGCAGCACTGCATAATTCTCTTACTGTCATGCCATCCGTAAGATGCTTTTCTGTGACTGGTGAG
TACTCAACCAAGTCATTCTGAGAATAGTGTATGCGGCGACCGAGTTGCTCTTGCCCGGCGTCAATACGGG
ATAATACCGCGCCACATAGCAGAACTTTAAAAGTGCTCATCATTGGAAAACGTTCTTCGGGGCGAAAACT
CTCAAGGATCTTACCGCTGTTGAGATCCAGTTCGATGTAACCCACTCGTGCACCCAACTGATCTTCAGCA
TCTTTTACTTTCACCAGCGTTTCTGGGTGAGCAAAAACAGGAAGGCAAAATGCCGCAAAAAAGGGAATAA
GGGCGACACGGAAATGTTGAATACTCATACTCTTCCTTTTTCAATATTATTGAAGCATTTATCAGGGTTA
TTGTCTCATGAGCGGATACATATTTGAATGTATTTAGAAAAATAAACAAATAGGGGTTCCGCGCACATTT
CCCCGAAAAGTGCCACCTGACGTCGACGGATCGGGAGATCTCCCGATCCCCTATGGTGCACTCTCAGTAC
AATCTGCTCTGATGCCGCATAGTTAAGCCAGTATCTGCTCCCTGCTTGTGTGTTGGAGGTCGCTGAGTAG
TGCGCGAGCAAAATTTAAGCTACAACAAGGCAAGGCTTGACCGACAATTGCATGAAGAATCTGCTTAGGG
TTAGGCGTTTTGCGCTGCTTCGCGATGTACGGGCCAGATATACGCGTT
