>Addgene plasmid #66493 | RXFP2-Tango | depositor partial sequence | sequence record 113599 | empty Tango
GACGGATCGGGAGATCTCCCGATCCCCTATGGTGCACTCTCAGTACAATCTGCTCTGATGCCGCATAGTT
AAGCCAGTATCTGCTCCCTGCTTGTGTGTTGGAGGTCGCTGAGTAGTGCGCGAGCAAAATTTAAGCTACA
ACAAGGCAAGGCTTGACCGACAATTGCATGAAGAATCTGCTTAGGGTTAGGCGTTTTGCGCTGCTTCGCG
ATGTACGGGCCAGATATACGCGTTGACATTGATTATTGACTAGTTATTAATAGTAATCAATTACGGGGTC
ATTAGTTCATAGCCCATATATGGAGTTCCGCGTTACATAACTTACGGTAAATGGCCCGCCTGGCTGACCG
CCCAACGACCCCCGCCCATTGACGTCAATAATGACGTATGTTCCCATAGTAACGCCAATAGGGACTTTCC
ATTGACGTCAATGGGTGGAGTATTTACGGTAAACTGCCCACTTGGCAGTACATCAAGTGTATCATATGCC
AAGTACGCCCCCTATTGACGTCAATGACGGTAAATGGCCCGCCTGGCATTATGCCCAGTACATGACCTTA
TGGGACTTTCCTACTTGGCAGTACATCTACGTATTAGTCATCGCTATTACCATGGTGATGCGGTTTTGGC
AGTACATCAATGGGCGTGGATAGCGGTTTGACTCACGGGGATTTCCAAGTCTCCACCCCATTGACGTCAA
TGGGAGTTTGTTTTGGCACCAAAATCAACGGGACTTTCCAAAATGTCGTAACAACTCCGCCCCATTGACG
CAAATGGGCGGTAGGCGTGTACGGTGGGAGGTCTATATAAGCAGAGCTCTCTGGCTAACTAGAGAACCCA
CTGCTTACTGGCTTATCGAAATTAATACGACTCACTATAGGGAGACCCAAGCTGGCTAGCGTTTAAACTT
AAGCTTGGTACCGAGCTCGGATCCACTAGTCCAGTGTGGTGGAATTCTGCAGATATCCAGCACAGTGGCG
GCCGCGCCACCATGAAGACGATCATCGCCCTGAGCTACATCTTCTGCCTGGTATTCGCCGACTACAAGGA
CGATGATGACGCCAGCATCGATACCGGTGGACGCACCCCACCCAGCCTGGGTCCCCAAGATGAGTCCTGC
ACCACCGCCAGCTCCTCCCTGGCCAAGGACACTTCATCGACCGGTGAGAACCTGTACTTCCAGCTAAGAT
TAGATAAAAGTAAAGTGATTAACAGCGCATTAGAGCTGCTTAATGAGGTCGGAATCGAAGGTTTAACAAC
CCGTAAACTCGCCCAGAAGCTAGGTGTAGAGCAGCCTACATTGTATTGGCATGTAAAAAATAAGCGGGCT
TTGCTCGACGCCTTAGCCATTGAGATGTTAGATAGGCACCATACTCACTTTTGCCCTTTAGAAGGGGAAA
GCTGGCAAGATTTTTTACGTAATAACGCTAAAAGTTTTAGATGTGCTTTACTAAGTCATCGCGATGGAGC
AAAAGTACATTTAGGTACACGGCCTACAGAAAAACAGTATGAAACTCTCGAAAATCAATTAGCCTTTTTA
TGCCAACAAGGTTTTTCACTAGAGAATGCATTATATGCACTCAGCGCTGTGGGGCATTTTACTTTAGGTT
GCGTATTGGAAGATCAAGAGCATCAAGTCGCTAAAGAAGAAAGGGAAACACCTACTACTGATAGTATGCC
GCCATTATTACGACAAGCTATCGAATTATTTGATCACCAAGGTGCAGAGCCAGCCTTCTTATTCGGCCTT
GAATTGATCATATGCGGATTAGAAAAACAACTTAAATGTGAAAGTGGGTCCGCGTACAGCCGCGCGCGTA
CGAAAAACAATTACGGGTCTACCATCGAGGGCCTGCTCGATCTCCCGGACGACGACGCCCCCGAAGAGGC
GGGGCTGGCGGCTCCGCGCCTGTCCTTTCTCCCCGCGGGACACACGCGCAGACTGTCGACGGCCCCCCCG
ACCGATGTCAGCCTGGGGGACGAGCTCCACTTAGACGGCGAGGACGTGGCGATGGCGCATGCCGACGCGC
TAGACGATTTCGATCTGGACATGTTGGGGGACGGGGATTCCCCGGGTCCGGGATTTACCCCCCACGACTC
CGCCCCCTACGGCGCTCTGGATATGGCCGACTTCGAGTTTGAGCAGATGTTTACCGATGCCCTTGGAATT
GACGAGTACGGTGGGTAGCTCGAGTCTAGAGGGCCCGTTTAAACCCGCTGATCAGCCTCGACTGTGCCTT
CTAGTTGCCAGCCATCTGTTGTTTGCCCCTCCCCCGTGCCTTCCTTGACCCTGGAAGGTGCCACTCCCAC
TGTCCTTTCCTAATAAAATGAGGAAATTGCATCGCATTGTCTGAGTAGGTGTCATTCTATTCTGGGGGGT
GGGGTGGGGCAGGACAGCAAGGGGGAGGATTGGGAAGACAATAGCAGGCATGCTGGGGATGCGGTGGGCT
CTATGGCTTCTGAGGCGGAAAGAACCAGCTGGGGCTCTAGGGGGTATCCCC
[124 nt withheld, positions 2502-2625]
C
[91 nt withheld, positions 2627-2717]
A
[49 nt withheld, positions 2719-2767]
CCTTTGACGTTGGAGTCCACGTTCTTT
[37 nt withheld, positions 2795-2831]
ACCCTATCTCGGTCTATTCTTTTGATTTATAAGGGATTTTGCCGATTTCGGCCTATTGGTTAAAAAATGA
GCTGATTTAACAAAAATTTAACGCGAATTAATTCTGTGGAATGTGTGTCAGTTAGGGTGTGGAAAGTCCC
CAGGCTCCCCAGCAGGCAGAAGTATGCAAAGCATGCATCTCAATTAGTCAGCAACCAGGTGTGGAAAGTC
CCCAGGCTCCCCAGCAGGCAGAAGTATGCAAAGCATGCATCTCAATTAGTCAGCAACCATAGTCCCGCCC
CTAACTCCGCCCATCCCGCCCCTAACTCCGCCCAGTTCCGCCCATTCTCCGCCCCATGGCTGACTAATTT
TTTTTATTTATGCAGAGGCCGAGGCCGCCTCTGCCTCTGAGCTATTCCAGAAGTAGTGAGGAGGCTTTTT
TGGAGGCCTAGGCTTTTGCAAAAAGCTCCCGGGAGCTTGTATATCCATTTTCGGATCTGATCAAGAGACA
GGATGAGGATCGTTTCGCATGATTGAACAAGATGGATTGCACGCAGGTTCTCCGGCCGCTTGGGTGGAGA
GGCTATTCGGCTATGACTGGGCACAACAGACAATCGGCTGCTCTGATGCCGCCGTGTTCCGGCTGTCAGC
GCAGGGGCGCCCGGTTCTTTTTGTCAAGACCGACCTGTCCGGTGCCCTGAATGAACTGCAGGACGAGGCA
GCGCGGCTATCGTGGCTGGCCACGACGGGCGTTCCTTGCGCAGCTGTGCTCGACGTTGTCACTGAAGCGG
GAAGGGACTGGCTGCTATTGGGCGAAGTGCCGGGGCAGGATCTCCTGTCATCTCACCTTGCTCCTGCCGA
GAAAGTATCCATCATGGCTGATGCAATGCGGCGGCTGCATACGCTTGATCCGGCTACCTGCCCATTCGAC
CACCAAGCGAAACATCGCATCGAGCGAGCACGTACTCGGATGGAAGCCGGTCTTGTCGATCAGGATGATC
TGGACGAAGAGCATCAGGGGCTCGCGCCAGCCGAACTGTTCGCCAGGCTCAAGGCGCGCATGCCCGACGG
CGAGGATCTCGTCGTGACCCATGGCGATGCCTGCTTGCCGAATATCATGGTGGAAAATGGCCGCTTTTCT
GGATTCATCGACTGTGGCCGGCTGGGTGTGGCGGACCGCTATCAGGACATAGCGTTGGCTACCCGTGATA
TTGCTGAAGAGCTTGGCGGCGAATGGGCTGACCGCTTCCTCGTGCTTTACGGTATCGCCGCTCCCGATTC
GCAGCGCATCGCCTTCTATCGCCTTCTTGACGAGTTCTTCTGAGCGGGACTCTGGGGTTCGAAATGACCG
ACCAAGCGACGCCCAACCTGCCATCACGAGATTTCGATTCCACCGCCGCCTTCTATGAAAGGTTGGGCTT
CGGAATCGTTTTCCGGGACGCCGGCTGGATGATCCTCCAGCGCGGGGATCTCATGCTGGAGTTCTTCGCC
CACCCCAACTTGTTTATTGCAGCTTATAATGGTTACAAATAAAGCAATAGCATCACAAATTTCACAAATA
AAGCATTTTTTTCACTGCATTCTAGTTGTGGTTTGTCCAAACTCATCAATGTATCTTATCATGTCTGTAT
ACCGTCGACCTCTAGCTAGAGCTTGGCGTAATCATGGTCATAGCTGTTTCCTGTGTGAAATTGTTATCCG
CTCACAATTCCACACAACATACGAGCCGGAAGCATAAAGTGTAAAGCCTGGGGTGCCTAATGAGTGAGCT
AACTCACATTAATTGCGTTGCGCTCACTGCCCGCTTTCCAGTCGGGAAACCTGTCGTGCCAGCTGCATTA
ATGAATCGGCCAACGCGCGGGGAGAGGCGGTTTGCGTATTGGGCGCTCTTCCGCTTCCTCGCTCACTGAC
TCGCTGCGCTCGGTCGTTCGGCTGCGGCGAGCGGTATCAGCTCACTCAAAGGCGGTAATACGGTTATCCA
CAGAATCAGGGGATAACGCAGGAAAGAACATGTGAGCAAAAGGCCAGCAAAAGGCCAGGAACCGTAAAAA
GGCCGCGTTGCTGGCGTTTTTCCATAGGCTCCGCCCCCCTGACGAGCATCACAAAAATCGACGCTCAAGT
CAGAGGTGGCGAAACCCGACAGGACTATAAAGATACCAGGCGTTTCCCCCTGGAAGCTCCCTCGTGCGCT
CTCCTGTTCCGACCCTGCCGCTTACCGGATACCTGTCCGCCTTTCTCCCTTCGGGAAGCGTGGCGCTTTC
TCATAGCTCACGCTGTAGGTATCTCAGTTCGGTGTAGGTCGTTCGCTCCAAGCTGGGCTGTGTGCACGAA
CCCCCCGTTCAGCCCGACCGCTGCGCCTTATCCGGTAACTATCGTCTTGAGTCCAACCCGGTAAGACACG
ACTTATCGCCACTGGCAGCAGCCACTGGTAACAGGATTAGCAGAGCGAGGTATGTAGGCGGTGCTACAGA
GTTCTTGAAGTGGTGGCCTAACTACGGCTACACTAGAAGAACAGTATTTGGTATCTGCGCTCTGCTGAAG
CCAGTTACCTTCGGAAAAAGAGTTGGTAGCTCTTGATCCGGCAAACAAACCACCGCTGGTAGCGGTTTTT
TTGTTTGCAAGCAGCAGATTACGCGCAGAAAAAAAGGATCTCAAGAAGATCCTTTGATCTTTTCTACGGG
GTCTGACGCTCAGTGGAACGAAAACTCACGTTAAGGGATTTTGGTCATGAGATTATCAAAAAGGATCTTC
ACCTAGATCCTTTTAAATTAAAAATGAAGTTTTAAATCAATCTAAAGTATATATGAGTAAACTTGGTCTG
ACAGTTACCAATGCTTAATCAGTGAGGCACCTATCTCAGCGATCTGTCTATTTCGTTCATCCATAGTTGC
CTGACTCCCCGTCGTGTAGATAACTACGATACGGGAGGGCTTACCATCTGGCCCCAGTGCTGCAATGATA
CCGCGAGACCCACGCTCACCGGCTCCAGATTTATCAGCAATAAACCAGCCAGCCGGAAGGGCCGAGCGCA
GAAGTGGTCCTGCAACTTTATCCGCCTCCATCCAGTCTATTAATTGTTGCCGGGAAGCTAGAGTAAGTAG
TTCGCCAGTTAATAGTTTGCGCAACGTTGTTGCCATTGCTACAGGCATCGTGGTGTCACGCTCGTCGTTT
GGTATGGCTTCATTCAGCTCCGGTTCCCAACGATCAAGGCGAGTTACATGATCCCCCATGTTGTGCAAAA
AAGCGGTTAGCTCCTTCGGTCCTCCGATCGTTGTCAGAAGTAAGTTGGCCGCAGTGTTATCACTCATGGT
TATGGCAGCACTGCATAATTCTCTTACTGTCATGCCATCCGTAAGATGCTTTTCTGTGACTGGTGAGTAC
TCAACCAAGTCATTCTGAGAATAGTGTATGCGGCGACCGAGTTGCTCTTGCCCGGCGTCAATACGGGATA
ATACCGCGCCACATAGCAGAACTTTAAAAGTGCTCATCATTGGAAAACGTTCTTCGGGGCGAAAACTCTC
AAGGATCTTACCGCTGTTGAGATCCAGTTCGATGTAACCCACTCGTGCACCCAACTGATCTTCAGCATCT
TTTACTTTCACCAGCGTTTCTGGGTGAGCAAAAACAGGAAGGCAAAATGCCGCAAAAAAGGGAATAAGGG
CGACACGGAAATGTTGAATACTCATACTCTTCCTTTTTCAATATTATTGAAGCATTTATCAGGGTTATTG
TCTCATGAGCGGATACATATTTGAATGTATTTAGAAAAATAAACAAATAGGGGTTCCGCGCACATTTCCC
CGAAAAGTGCCACCTGACGTC
