>Addgene plasmid #66493 | RXFP2-Tango | depositor partial sequence | sequence record 113600 | RXFP2
ATGATCGTCTTCCTCGTGTTCAAGCACCTGTTTTCCCTCCGCTTGATAACAATGTTCTTTCTCCTCCATT
TCATCGTGCTGATTAACGTCAAGGATTTTGCTCTGACACAGGGGAGCATGATCACGCCCAGCTGCCAGAA
GGGATATTTCCCGTGCGGTAACCTGACTAAATGCCTGCCACGCGCATTCCATTGCGACGGAAAGGACGAC
TGCGGCAACGGCGCGGACGAGGAGAACTGCGGCGATACCAGTGGGTGGGCCACCATCTTTGGAACAGTTC
ACGGGAACGCCAATAGCGTGGCCTTGACCCAAGAGTGTTTTCTGAAACAGTATCCTCAGTGCTGCGATTG
CAAAGAGACAGAATTGGAGTGCGTGAATGGGGACTTGAAATCCGTACCTATGATTTCCAACAATGTGACA
CTTCTTTCCCTGAAGAAGAACAAAATACACAGCCTGCCGGACAAAGTCTTCATCAAATACACTAAGTTGA
AAAAGATCTTCCTTCAGCACAATTGCATACGGCACATATCTAGAAAAGCCTTTTTTGGTCTGTGCAATCT
TCAGATTCTGTACTTGAATCACAACTGTATTACGACTCTGAGACCAGGCATATTTAAGGACCTCCACCAA
CTGACCTGGCTTATACTCGATGACAACCCAATTACTCGGATCTCACAGCGACTGTTTACGGGCCTGAACT
CCCTCTTTTTCTTGTCCATGGTCAATAACTACCTTGAAGCCTTGCCCAAACAGATGTGTGCACAGATGCC
GCAGCTTAACTGGGTCGATCTGGAGGGGAACAGGATCAAGTACCTGACCAATAGCACTTTTTTGAGCTGT
GATTCTCTGACCGTGCTCTTCCTCCCACGGAATCAAATCGGCTTCGTTCCAGAAAAGACGTTCAGTAGTC
TCAAGAACCTGGGAGAGCTCGATCTGTCCAGCAATACGATTACTGAACTGTCTCCTCACCTGTTTAAGGA
CCTGAAACTCCTGCAGAAGCTGAACCTGTCAAGTAATCCCCTGATGTACCTGCACAAGAATCAGTTCGAG
TCACTCAAGCAGCTCCAATCATTGGACCTGGAGAGGATCGAAATCCCCAATATAAACACAAGGATGTTTC
AGCCAATGAAGAACCTCTCTCACATCTATTTCAAGAATTTTAGGTATTGTAGTTATGCCCCCCATGTTCG
GATCTGTATGCCTCTTACAGATGGCATTTCCTCCTTCGAGGACCTGCTGGCCAACAATATCCTGCGAATC
TTCGTCTGGGTCATAGCCTTCATTACCTGCTTCGGAAACCTGTTCGTGATTGGAATGAGGAGTTTTATTA
AGGCCGAAAACACTACACATGCAATGAGCATCAAAATCCTGTGCTGTGCCGACTGCCTTATGGGTGTATA
CTTGTTCTTCGTAGGCATATTCGATATCAAATATCGGGGTCAGTATCAAAAGTACGCACTTCTGTGGATG
GAGTCCGTGCAGTGTCGCCTGATGGGATTTCTCGCCATGCTGAGTACTGAGGTTAGTGTGCTCTTGCTGA
CATACCTTACCTTGGAAAAATTTCTGGTGATTGTCTTTCCCTTCTCCAATATTCGCCCCGGGAAGCGCCA
GACCTCCGTAATACTGATCTGTATTTGGATGGCCGGGTTCCTGATAGCCGTGATCCCGTTCTGGAACAAG
GATTACTTCGGCAACTTCTATGGCAAGAATGGGGTCTGCTTTCCACTTTATTACGACCAGACCGAAGACA
TCGGCAGCAAGGGATACTCTCTTGGCATCTTCCTTGGGGTGAACCTCCTCGCCTTCCTGATTATTGTGTT
CAGCTATATTACCATGTTTTGCTCCATCCAGAAAACTGCACTTCAGACTACGGAGGTGAGAAATTGCTTC
GGCAGAGAAGTGGCTGTGGCCAATCGGTTTTTTTTTATCGTGTTTAGTGACGCTATCTGTTGGATCCCTG
TGTTTGTAGTCAAAATACTGAGCCTCTTCCGGGTTGAGATACCTGACACAATGACCTCCTGGATTGTGAT
ATTTTTTCTTCCCGTTAACAGTGCCTTGAACCCAATACTCTATACACTGACTACTAATTTTTTTAAAGAT
AAACTCAAACAGCTGCTGCACAAGCACCAGCGGAAGAGCATTTTTAAAATTAAAAAGAAAAGCCTGAGTA
CCTCCATTGTTTGGATTGAGGACAGTAGCAGTTTGAAACTGGGGGTGCTCAACAAGATAACTCTGGGCGA
CAGTATCATGAAGCCGGTTAGC
