>Addgene plasmid #66493 | RXFP2-Tango | addgene partial sequence | sequence record 120405 | CMV-F 5'-CGCAAATGGGCGGTAGGCGTG-3'
GCTCTCTGGCTAACTAGAGAACCCACTGCCTTACTGGCTTATCGAAATTAATACGACTCACTATAGGGAG
ACCCAAGCTGGCTAGCGTTTAAACTTAAGCTTGGTACCGAGCTCGGATCCACTAGTCCAGTGTGGTGGAA
TTCTGCAGATATCCAGCACAGTGGCGGCCGCGCCACCATGAAGACGATCATCGCCCTGAGCTACATCTTC
TGCCTGGTATTCGCCGACTACAAGGACGATGATGACGCCAGCATCGATATGATCGTCTTCCTCGTGTTCA
AGCACCTGTTTTCCCTCCGCTTGATAACAATGTTCTTTCTCCTCCATTTCATCGTGCTGATTAACGTCAA
GGATTTTGCTCTGACACAGGGGAGCATGATCACGCCCAGCTGCCAGAAGGGATATTTCCCGTGCGGTAAC
CTGACTAAATGCCTGCCACGCGCATTCCATTGCGACGGAAAGGACGACTGCGGCAACGGCGCGGACGAGG
AGAACTGCGGCGATACCAGTGGGTGGGCCACCATCTTTGGAACAGTTCACGGGAACGCCAATAGCGTGGC
CTTGACCCAAGAGTGTTTTCTGAAACAGTATCCTCAGTGCTGCGATTGCAAAGAGACAGAATTGGAGTGC
GTGAATGGGGACTTGAAATCCGTACCTATGATTTCCAACAATGTGACACTTCTTTCCCTGAAGAAGAACA
AAATACACAGCCTGCCGGACAAAGTCTTCATCAAATACACTAAGTTGAAAAAGATCTTCCTTCAGCACAA
TTGCATACGGCACATATCTAGAAAAGCCTTTTTTGGTCTGTGCAATCTTCAGATTCTGTACTTGAATCAC
AACTGTATTACGACTCTGAGACCAGGCATATTTAAGGACCTCCACCAACTGACCTGGCTTATACTCGATG
ACAACCCAATTACTCGGATCTCACAGCGACTGTTTACGGGCCTGAACTCCCTCTTTTTCTTGTCCATGGT
CAATAACTACCT
