>Addgene plasmid #66493 | RXFP2-Tango | addgene partial sequence | sequence record 120406 | Tet-R 5'-GGCGAGTTTACGGGTTGTTA-3'
GCTCTAATGCGCTGTTAATCACTTTACTTTTATCTAATCTTAGCTGGAAGTACAGGTTCTCACCGGTCGA
TGAAGTGTCCTTGGCCAGGGAGGAGCTGGCGGTGGTGCAGGACTCATCTTGGGGACCCAGGCTGGGTGGG
GTGCGTCCACCGGTATCGATGCTAACCGGCTTCATGATACTGTCGCCCAGAGTTATCTTGTTGAGCACCC
CCAGTTTCAAACTGCTACTGTCCTCAATCCAAACAATGGAGGTACTCAGGCTTTTCTTTTTAATTTTAAA
AATGCTCTTCCGCTGGTGCTTGTGCAGCAGCTGTTTGAGTTTATCTTTAAAAAAATTAGTAGTCAGTGTA
TAGAGTATTGGGTTCAAGGCACTGTTAACGGGAAGAAAAAATATCACAATCCAGGAGGTCATTGTGTCAG
GTATCTCAACCCGGAAGAGGCTCAGTATTTTGACTACAAACACAGGGATCCAACAGATAGCGTCACTAAA
CACGATAAAAAAAAACCGATTGGCCACAGCCACTTCTCTGCCGAAGCAATTTCTCACCTCCGTAGTCTGA
AGTGCAGTTTTCTGGATGGAGCAAAACATGGTAATATAGCTGAACACAATAATCAGGAAGGCGAGGAGGT
TCACCCCAAGGAAGATGCCAAGAGAGTATCCCTTGCTGCCGATGTCTTCGGTCTGGTCGTAATAAAGTGG
AAAGCAGACCCCATTCTTGCCATAGAAGTTGCCGAAGTAATCCTTGTTCCAGAACGGGATCACGGCTATC
AGGAACCCGGCCATCCAAATACAGATCAGTATTACGGAGGTCTGGCGCTTCCCGGGGCGAATATTGGAGA
AGGGAAAGACAATCACCAGAAATTTTTCCAAGGTAAGGTATGTCAGCAAGAGCACACTAACCTCAGTACT
CAGCATGGCGAGAAATCCCATCAGGCGACACTGCACGGACTCCATCCACAGAAGTGCGTACTTTTGATAC
TGACCCCGATATTTGATATCGA
